Addgene plasmid #173375: RVD-GT8
Purpose: One-step assembly of custom RVD arrays to construct DdCBE, TALE, etc.
Depositing lab: Bin Shen. Depositing organization: Nanjing Medical University. Publication: Precision modeling of mitochondrial diseases in zebrafish via DdCBE-mediated mtDNA base editing. Guo J, Zhang X, Chen X, Sun H, Dai Y, Wang J, Qian X, Tan L, Lou X, Shen B. Cell Discov. 2021 Sep 3;7(1):78. doi: 10.1038/s41421-021-00307-9. PubMed 34480028.
Backbone
  Vector backbone: TetR T vector
  Vector type: Unspecified
Growth in bacteria
  Bacterial resistance: Tetracycline, 10 μg/mL
  Growth temperature: 37°C
  Growth strain: DH5alpha
  Copy number: High Copy
Gene/Insert
  Gene/Insert name: NN-NG dimer RVD at Position8
  Species: Synthetic
  Mutation: no
  Cloning method: Restriction Enzyme; 5′ cloning site Unknown (unknown if destroyed)
Terms and licenses: Academic/Nonprofit Terms; Industry Terms: Not Available to Industry
Depositor comments: RVD is inserted into TA site of TetR T vector
How to cite: RVD-GT8 was a gift from Bin Shen (Addgene plasmid # 173375 ; http://n2t.net/addgene:173375 ; RRID:Addgene_173375)
