[The description below was written by a language model from this plasmid's Addgene catalogue record and pLannotate feature annotations shown in this document.]
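Description:
RVD-GT8 is a small (about 2.6 kb) bacterial module plasmid from a library for one-step assembly of custom TALE repeat arrays, used to build DdCBE mitochondrial base editors, TALEs and related DNA-targeting proteins. The backbone is a tetracycline-resistant "T vector", and the depositor notes that the insert was placed into its TA cloning site. The plasmid is propagated in E. coli at high copy from a ColE1/pUC-type origin and selected through a tetracycline efflux gene (TcR) driven by its native tet promoter. The annotation also detects a T7 promoter, a short kanamycin-resistance fragment and a short RSF origin fragment. The two fragments appear to be non-functional remnants of vector construction rather than working elements.

The payload is a synthetic dimer of two TALE repeats carrying the repeat-variable diresidues NN and NG, designated for position 8 of an array. By the standard TALE code, NN recognises guanine (with some adenine tolerance) and NG recognises thymine, which matches the "GT" in the plasmid name. The module therefore contributes a G-T dinucleotide recognition unit at a fixed slot in the final array. The automated feature table does not annotate the repeat dimer itself, which presumably lies in the unannotated region, and the record does not state the flanking sites or enzymes used to release and join the modules. The construct has no eukaryotic expression elements and serves purely as a cloning intermediate. In practice it would be combined with sibling position-specific modules to assemble a full repeat array in a destination vector, as applied in the associated work on mitochondrial DNA base editing in zebrafish.
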