Features (pLannotate 1.2.2; 6 found; start..end, strand, type, name):
    400..418     +  promoter       T7 promoter: promoter for bacteriophage T7 RNA polymerase
    421..495     -  CDS            KanR (fragment): aminoglycoside phosphotransferase; aphA-3; confers resistance to kanamycin
    593..1783    -  CDS            TcR: tetracycline efflux protein; tet; confers resistance to tetracycline
   1831..1859    -  promoter       tet promoter: E. coli promoter for tetracycline efflux protein gene
   1875..1914    +  rep_origin     RSF ori (fragment): Plasmids containing the RSF 1030 origin of replication can be propagated in E. coli cells that contain additional plasmids with compatible origins.
   1986..2574    -  rep_origin     ori: high-copy-number ColE1/pMB1/pBR322/pUC origin of replication
>Addgene plasmid #173375 | RVD-GT8 | addgene full sequence | sequence record 361552 | Addgene NGS Result
GTCTGACGCTCAGTGGAACGACGCGTAACTCACGTTAAGGGATTTTGGTCATGGGTGGCTCGACCAGATA
TGGTCTCAGGAAGCAATCGCTACAACTTGCTCGGGCGTCAGGCCGTGGGCTTGACAGAGAACTGGTAGAA
GGCGCTGAACAGTCTCAAGAGCCTGTTTGCCACCCCCATTACTAGCAATCGCTACAACTTGCTCCGGAGT
CAGACCGTGGGCTTGACAGAGAACTGGCAGTAGGCGCTGTACGGTTTCAAGAGCCTGTTTGCCACCATTG
TTACTTCGAGACCAGCTTTGGTCTAGAGGAGGCATGATGATATATTTTTATCTTGTGCAATGTAACATCA
GAGATTTTGAGACACGGGCCAGAGCTGCCAGGAAACAGCTATGACCATGTAATACGACTCACTATAGGGG
ATATTTTATTTTCTCCCAATCAGGCTTGATCCCCAGTAAGTCAAAAAATAGCTCGACATACTGTTCTTCC
CCGATCAAGGGTTGGTTTGCGCATTCACAGTTCTCCGCAAGAATTGATTGGCTCCAATTCTTGGAGTGGT
GAATCCGTTAGCGAGGTGCCGCCGGCTTCCATTCAGGTCGAGGTGGCCCGGCTCCATGCACCGCGACGCA
ACGCGGGGAGGCAGACAAGGTATAGGGCGGCGCCTACAATCCATGCCAACCCGTTCCATGTGCTCGCCGA
GGCGGCATAAATCGCCGTGACGATCAGCGGTCCAATGATCGAAGTTAGGCTGGTAAGAGCCGCGAGCGAT
CCTTGAAGCTGTCCCTGATGGTCGTCATCTACCTGCCTGGACAGCATGGCCTGCAACGCGGGCATCCCGA
TGCCGCCGGAAGCGAGAAGAATCATAATGGGGAAGGCCATCCAGCCTCGCGTCGCGAACGCCAGCAAGAC
GTAGCCCAGCGCGTCGGCCGCCATGCCGGCGATAATGGCCTGCTTCTCGCCGAAACGTTTGGTGGCGGGA
CCAGTGACGAAGGCTTGAGCGAGGGCGTGCAAGATTCCGAATACCGCAAGCGACAGGCCGATCATCGTCG
CGCTCCAGCGAAAGCGGTCCTCGCCGAAAATGACCCAGAGCGCTGCCGGCACCTGTCCTACGAGTTGCAT
GATAAAGAAGACAGTCATAAGTGCGGCGACGATAGTCATGCCCCGCGCCCACCGGAAGGAGCTGACTGGG
TTGAAGGCTCTCAAGGGCATGGGTCGGCGCTCTCCCTTATGCGACTCCTGCATTAGGAAGCAGCCCAGTA
GTAGGTTGAGGCCGTTGAGCACCGCCGCCGCAAGGAATGGTGCATGTAAGGAGATGGCGCCCAACAGTCC
CCCGGCCACGGGGCCTGCCACCATACCCACGCCGAAACAAGCGCTCATGAGCCCGAAGTGGCGAGCCCGA
TCTTCCCCATCGGTGATGTCGGCGATATAGGCGCCAGCAACCGCACCTGTGGCGCCGGTGATGCCGGCCA
CGATGCGTCCGGCGTAGAGAATCCACAGGACGGGTGTGGTCGCCATGATCGCGTAGTCGATAGTGGCTCC
AAGTAGCGAAGCGAGCAGGACTGGGCGGCGGCCAAAGCGGTCGGACAGTGCTCCGAGAACGGGTGCGCAT
AGAAATTGCATCAACGCATATAGCGCTAGCAGCACGCCATAGTGACTGGCGATGCTGTCGGAATGGACGA
TATCCCGCAAGAGGCCCGGCAGTACCGGCATAACCAAGCCTATGCCTACAGCATCCAGGGTGACGGTGCC
GAGGATGACGATGAGCGCATTGTTAGATTTCATACACGGTGCCTGACTGCGTTAGCAATTTAACTGTGAT
AAACTACCGCATTAAAGCTAATCGATGATAAGCTGTCAAACATGAGAATTAATTCATGTTCTTTCCTGCG
TTATCCCCTGATTCTGTGGATAACGCAGGAAAGAACATGTGAGCAAAAGGCCAGCAAAAGGCCAGGAACC
GTAAAAAGGCCGCGTTGCTGGCGTTTTTCCATAGGCTCCGCCCCCCTGACGAGCATCACAAAAATCGACG
CTCAAGTCAGAGGTGGCGAAACCCGACAGGACTATAAAGATACCAGGCGTTTCCCCCTGGAAGCTCCCTC
GTGCGCTCTCCTGTTCCGACCCTGCCGCTTACCGGATACCTGTCCGCCTTTCTCCCTTCGGGAAGCGTGG
CGCTTTCTCATAGCTCACGCTGTAGGTATCTCAGTTCGGTGTAGGTCGTTCGCTCCAAGCTGGGCTGTGT
GCACGAACCCCCCGTTCAGCCCGACCGCTGCGCCTTATCCGGTAACTATCGTCTTGAGTCCAACCCGGTA
AGACACGACTTATCGCCACTGGCAGCAGCCACTGGTAACAGGATTAGCAGAGCGAGGTATGTAGGCGGTG
CTACAGAGTTCTTGAAGTGGTGGCCTAACTACGGCTACACTAGAAGAACAGTATTTGGTATCTGCGCTCT
GCTGAAGCCAGTTACCTTCGGAAAAAGAGTTGGTAGCTCTTGATCCGGCAAACAAACCACCGCTGGTAGC
GGTGGTTTTTTTGTTTGCAAGCAGCAGATTACGCGCAGAAAAAAAGGATCTCAAGAAGATCCTTTGATCT
TTTCTACGGG
