>Addgene plasmid #173375 | RVD-GT8 | depositor partial sequence | sequence record 336330 | RVD flanked by two Bsa I sites
GGTCTCGAAGTAACAATGGTGGCAAACAGGCTCTTGAAACCGTACAGCGCCTACTGCCAGTTCTCTGTCA
AGCCCACGGTCTGACTCCGGAGCAAGTTGTAGCGATTGCTAGTAATGGGGGTGGCAAACAGGCTCTTGAG
ACTGTTCAGCGCCTTCTACCAGTTCTCTGTCAAGCCCACGGCCTGACGCCCGAGCAAGTTGTAGCGATTG
CTTCCTGAGACC
